Addgene plasmid #104118: LZF39: Cre-off hSyn-CheRiff-CFP (FAS)
Purpose: synOptopatch construct
Depositing lab: Adam Cohen. Depositing organization: Harvard University. Publication: All-optical synaptic electrophysiology probes mechanism of ketamine-induced disinhibition. Fan LZ, Nehme R, Adam Y, Jung ES, Wu H, Eggan K, Arnold DB, Cohen AE. Nat Methods. 2018 Oct;15(10):823-831. doi: 10.1038/s41592-018-0142-8. Epub 2018 Oct 1. PubMed 30275587.
Backbone
  Vector backbone: fsyn-cre-off
  Backbone size w/o insert (bp): 8000
  Total vector size (bp): 10251
  Vector type: Mammalian Expression, Lentiviral
Growth in bacteria
  Bacterial resistance: Ampicillin, 100 μg/mL
  Growth temperature: 37°C
  Growth strain: NEB Stable
  Copy number: Unknown
Gene/Insert
  Gene/Insert name: CheRiff-CFP
  Species: Synthetic
  Insert size (bp): 1804
  Promoter: human synapsin I
  Cloning method: Gibson Cloning
  Sequencing primers: 5′ TGAGAGCGCAGTCGAGAAG; 3′ tcacaaattttgtaatccag
Terms and licenses: Academic/Nonprofit Terms; Industry Terms: Not Available to Industry
How to cite: LZF39: Cre-off hSyn-CheRiff-CFP (FAS) was a gift from Adam Cohen (Addgene plasmid # 104118 ; http://n2t.net/addgene:104118 ; RRID:Addgene_104118)
