[The description below was written by a language model from this plasmid's Addgene catalogue record and pLannotate feature annotations shown in this document.]
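Description:
LZF39: Cre-off hSyn-CheRiff-CFP (FAS) is a 10.25 kb HIV-1-based lentiviral transfer plasmid for neuron-specific mammalian expression, built on a backbone recorded as fsyn-cre-off. It is propagated in E. coli through a high-copy ColE1/pUC-type origin with ampicillin selection (AmpR), and also carries an f1 origin. An SV40/EM7-driven BleoR cassette lies outside the proviral region, so it would not be transferred by the packaged virus. The viral portion has a CMV enhancer/promoter fused to a truncated 5' LTR, which drives production of the genomic RNA in packaging cells. This is followed by the Ψ packaging signal with a gag fragment, the RRE for Rev-dependent nuclear export, and the cPPT/CTS. A WPRE, a second truncated LTR and a bGH polyadenylation signal close the unit.

The payload is a synthetic fusion of about 1.8 kb under the human synapsin I promoter. It consists of CheRiff, a blue-light-activated channelrhodopsin actuator derived from Scherffelia dubia, then a short KCNJ2 (Kir2.1) fragment, then CFP. Kir2.1 fragments in this position typically serve as membrane-trafficking signals. The WPRE downstream enhances transcript stability and expression. The name indicates a Cre-off design using the FAS system, in which Cre recombinase switches expression off, so the actuator is made only in Cre-negative neurons. However, the automated feature table does not annotate any recombinase sites, so their position and arrangement cannot be described from this record.

The stated purpose is a "synOptopatch" construct. This is consistent with all-optical synaptic electrophysiology, where CheRiff-expressing presynaptic neurons are stimulated with light while a separate, Cre-defined population carries a complementary reporter.
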