Features (pLannotate 1.2.2; 32 found; start..end, strand, type, name):
      1..380     +  enhancer       CMV enhancer: human cytomegalovirus immediate early enhancer
    381..580     +  promoter       CMV promoter: human cytomegalovirus (CMV) immediate early promoter
    598..778     +  LTR            5' LTR (truncated): truncated 5' long terminal repeat (LTR) from HIV-1
    825..950     +  misc_feature   HIV-1 Ψ: packaging signal of human immunodeficiency virus type 1
    934..1297    +  CDS            HIV-1 gag (fragment): gag protein from human immunodeficiency virus 1; gag
   1443..1676    +  misc_feature   RRE: The Rev response element (RRE) of HIV-1 allows for Rev-dependent mRNA export from the nucleus to the cytoplasm.
   2053..2153    +  CDS            Rev (fragment): human immunodeficiency virus 1 (HIV-1) Rev protein; rev; enhances nuclear export of unspliced and incompletely spliced viral mRNAs
   2203..2320    +  misc_feature   cPPT/CTS: central polypurine tract and central termination sequence of HIV-1
   2395..2842    +  promoter       hSyn promoter: human synapsin I promoter; confers neuron-specific expression (Kügler et al., 2003)
   2901..3848    +  CDS            CheRiff: blue light-activated optogenetic actuator derived from Scherffelia dubia channelrhodopsin (Hochbaum et al., 2014)
   3858..3917    +  CDS            KCNJ2 (fragment): KCNJ2_HUMAN - Also known as IRK1. Experimental evidence at protein level: Swiss-Prot protein existence level 1. Probably participates in establishing action potential waveform and excitability of neuronal and muscle tissues. Inward rectifier potassium channels are characterized by a greater tendency to allow potassium to flow into the cell rather than out of it. Their voltage dependence is regulated by the concentration of extracellular potassium; as external potassium is raised, the voltage range of the channel opening shifts to more positive voltages. The inward rectification is mainly due t
   3916..4634    +  CDS            CFP (fragment): cyan variant of GFP mammalian codon-optimized
   4682..4706    +  misc_feature   MCS (fragment): pBluescript multiple cloning site
   4706..5294    +  misc_feature   WPRE: woodchuck hepatitis virus posttranscriptional regulatory element
   5231..5812    +  CDS            nef (fragment): NEF_HV1H2 - Experimental evidence at protein level: Swiss-Prot protein existence level 1. Extracellular Nef protein targets CD4(+) T-lymphocytes for apoptosis by interacting with CXCR4 surface receptors. From Human immunodeficiency virus type 1 group M subtype B (isolate HXB2) (HIV-1).
   5819..5999    +  LTR            5' LTR (truncated): truncated 5' long terminal repeat (LTR) from HIV-1
   6031..6255    +  polyA_signal   bGH poly(A) signal: bovine growth hormone polyadenylation signal
   6259..6280    +  promoter       SV40 promoter (fragment): SV40 enhancer and early promoter
   6301..6729    +  rep_origin     f1 ori (sequence partly withheld): f1 bacteriophage origin of replication; arrow indicates direction of (+) strand synthesis
   6743..7072    +  promoter       SV40 promoter: SV40 enhancer and early promoter
   7120..7167    +  promoter       EM7 promoter: synthetic bacterial promoter&nbsp
   7186..7560    +  CDS            BleoR: antibiotic-binding protein; Sh ble from Streptoalloteichus hindustanus; confers resistance to bleomycin, phleomycin, and Zeocin™
   7570..7695    +  CDS            ble (fragment): BLE_KLEPN - Experimental evidence at protein level: Swiss-Prot protein existence level 1. Binding protein with a strong affinity to the bleomycin family of antibiotics. Binds to CL990; an antimitotic-antibiotic compound. From Klebsiella pneumoniae.
   7690..7811    +  polyA_signal   SV40 poly(A) signal: SV40 polyadenylation signal
   7884..7900    -  protein_bind   lac operator: The lac repressor binds to the lac operator to inhibit transcription in E. coli. This inhibition can be relieved by adding lactose or isopropyl-β-D-thiogalactopyranoside (IPTG). lac repressor encoded by lacI
   7908..7938    -  promoter       lac promoter: promoter for the E. coli lac operon
   7953..7974    -  protein_bind   CAP binding site: CAP binding activates transcription in the presence of cAMP. E. coli catabolite activator protein
   7987..8079    -  CDS            lacI (fragment): lac repressor; lacI; The lac repressor binds to the lac operator to inhibit transcription in E. coli. This inhibition can be relieved by adding lactose or isopropyl-β-D-thiogalactopyranoside (IPTG).
   8262..8850    -  rep_origin     ori: high-copy-number ColE1/pMB1/pBR322/pUC origin of replication
   9021..9881    -  CDS            AmpR: β-lactamase; bla; confers resistance to ampicillin, carbenicillin, and related antibiotics
   9882..9986    -  promoter       AmpR promoter: bla
  10045..10097   -  misc_feature   bom (fragment): basis of mobility region from pBR322
>Addgene plasmid #104118 | LZF39: Cre-off hSyn-CheRiff-CFP (FAS) | addgene full sequence | sequence record 205268 | Addgene NGS Result
GACATTGATTATTGACTAGTTATTAATAGTAATCAATTACGGGGTCATTAGTTCATAGCCCATATATGGA
GTTCCGCGTTACATAACTTACGGTAAATGGCCCGCCTGGCTGACCGCCCAACGACCCCCGCCCATTGACG
TCAATAATGACGTATGTTCCCATAGTAACGCCAATAGGGACTTTCCATTGACGTCAATGGGTGGAGTATT
TACGGTAAACTGCCCACTTGGCAGTACATCAAGTGTATCATATGCCAAGTACGCCCCCTATTGACGTCAA
TGACGGTAAATGGCCCGCCTGGCATTATGCCCAGTACATGACCTTATGGGACTTTCCTACTTGGCAGTAC
ATCTACGTATTAGTCATCGCTATTACCATGGTGATGCGGTTTTGGCAGTACATCAATGGGCGTGGATAGC
GGTTTGACTCACGGGGATTTCCAAGTCTCCACCCCATTGACGTCAATGGGAGTTTGTTTTGGCACCAAAA
TCAACGGGACTTTCCAAAATGTCGTAACAACTCCGCCCCATTGACGCAAATGGGCGGTAGGCGTGTACGG
TGGGAGGTCTATATAAGCAGCGCGTTTTGCCTGTACTGGGTCTCTCTGGTTAGACCAGATCTGAGCCTGG
GAGCTCTCTGGCTAACTAGGGAACCCACTGCTTAAGCCTCAATAAAGCTTGCCTTGAGTGCTTCAAGTAG
TGTGTGCCCGTCTGTTGTGTGACTCTGGTAACTAGAGATCCCTCAGACCCTTTTAGTCAGTGTGGAAAAT
CTCTAGCAGTGGCGCCCGAACAGGGACTTGAAAGCGAAAGGGAAACCAGAGGAGCTCTCTCGACGCAGGA
CTCGGCTTGCTGAAGCGCGCACGGCAAGAGGCGAGGGGCGGCGACTGGTGAGTACGCCAAAAATTTTGAC
TAGCGGAGGCTAGAAGGAGAGAGATGGGTGCGAGAGCGTCAGTATTAAGCGGGGGAGAATTAGATCGCGA
TGGGAAAAAATTCGGTTAAGGCCAGGGGGAAAGAAAAAATATAAATTAAAACATATAGTATGGGCAAGCA
GGGAGCTAGAACGATTCGCAGTTAATCCTGGCCTGTTAGAAACATCAGAAGGCTGTAGACAAATACTGGG
ACAGCTACAACCATCCCTTCAGACAGGATCAGAAGAACTTAGATCATTATATAATACAGTAGCAACCCTC
TATTGTGTGCATCAAAGGATAGAGATAAAAGACACCAAGGAAGCTTTAGACAAGATAGAGGAAGAGCAAA
ACAAAAGTAAGACCACCGCACAGCAAGCGGCCGCTGATCTTCAGACCTGGAGGAGGAGATATGAGGGACA
ATTGGAGAAGTGAATTATATAAATATAAAGTAGTAAAAATTGAACCATTAGGAGTAGCACCCACCAAGGC
AAAGAGAAGAGTGGTGCAGAGAGAAAAAAGAGCAGTGGGAATAGGAGCTTTGTTCCTTGGGTTCTTGGGA
GCAGCAGGAAGCACTATGGGCGCAGCGTCAATGACGCTGACGGTACAGGCCAGACAATTATTGTCTGGTA
TAGTGCAGCAGCAGAACAATTTGCTGAGGGCTATTGAGGCGCAACAGCATCTGTTGCAACTCACAGTCTG
GGGCATCAAGCAGCTCCAGGCAAGAATCCTGGCTGTGGAAAGATACCTAAAGGATCAACAGCTCCTGGGG
ATTTGGGGTTGCTCTGGAAAACTCATTTGCACCACTGCTGTGCCTTGGAATGCTAGTTGGAGTAATAAAT
CTCTGGAACAGATTTGGAATCACACGACCTGGATGGAGTGGGACAGAGAAATTAACAATTACACAAGCTT
AATACACTCCTTAATTGAAGAATCGCAAAACCAGCAAGAAAAGAATGAACAAGAATTATTGGAATTAGAT
AAATGGGCAAGTTTGTGGAATTGGTTTAACATAACAAATTGGCTGTGGTATATAAAATTATTCATAATGA
TAGTAGGAGGCTTGGTAGGTTTAAGAATAGTTTTTGCTGTACTTTCTATAGTGAATAGAGTTAGGCAGGG
ATATTCACCATTATCGTTTCAGACCCACCTCCCAACCCCGAGGGGACCCGACAGGCCCGAAGGAATAGAA
GAAGAAGGTGGAGAGAGAGACAGAGACAGATCCATTCGATTAGTGAACGGATCGGCACTGCGTGCGCCAA
TTCTGCAGACAAATGGCAGTATTCATCCACAATTTTAAAAGAAAAGGGGGGATTGGGGGGTACAGTGCAG
GGGAAAGAATAGTAGACATAATAGCAACAGACATACAAACTAAAGAATTACAAAAACAAATTACAAAAAT
TCAAAATTTTCGGGTTTATTACAGGGACAGCAGAGATCCAGTTTGGTTAATTAAGTGTCTAGACTGCAGA
GGGCCCTGCGTATGAGTGCAAGTGGGTTTTAGGACCAGGATGAGGCGGGGTGGGGGTGCCTACCTGACGA
CCGACCCCGACCCACTGGACAAGCACCCAACCCCCATTCCCCAAATTGCGCATCCCCTATCAGAGAGGGG
GAGGGGAAACAGGATGCGGCGAGGCGCGTGCGCACTGCCAGCTTCAGCACCGCGGACAGTGCCTTCGCCC
CCGCCTGGCGGCGCGCGCCACCGCCGCCTCAGCACTGAAGGCGCGCTGACGTCACTCGCCGGTCCCCCGC
AAACTCCCCTTCCCGGCCACCTTGGTCGCGTCCGCGCCGCCGCCGGCCCAGCCGGACCGCACCACGCGAG
GCGCGAGATAGGGGGGCACGGGCGCGACCATCTGCGCTGCGGCGCCGGCGACTCAGCGCTGCCTCAGTCT
GCGGTGGGCAGCGGAGGAGTCGTGTCGTGCCTGAGAGCGCAGTCGAGAAGGATCCACAACTTCGTATATA
CCTTTCTATACGAAGTTGTGGCGCGCCACCATGGGCGGAGCTCCTGCTCCAGACGCTCACAGCGCCCCAC
CTGGAAACGATTCTGCCGGAGGCAGTGAGTACCATGCCCCAGCTGGATATCAAGTGAATCCACCCTACCA
CCCCGTGCATGGGTATGAGGAACAGTGCAGCTCCATCTACATCTACTATGGGGCCCTGTGGGAGCAGGAA
ACAGCTAGGGGCTTCCAGTGGTTTGCCGTGTTCCTGTCTGCCCTGTTTCTGGCTTTCTACGGCTGGCACG
CCTATAAGGCCAGCGTGGGATGGGAGGAAGTGTACGTGTGCTCCGTGGAGCTGATCAAAGTGATTCTGGA
GATCTATTTCGAGTTCACCAGTCCTGCTATGCTGTTCCTGTACGGAGGGAACATTACCCCATGGCTGAGA
TATGCCGAATGGCTGCTGACATGTCCCGTGATCCTGATTCATCTGTCTAACATCACCGGCCTGAGTGAGG
CATACAATAAGCGGACAATGGCTCTGCTGGTGTCCGACCTGGGAACTATTTGCATGGGAGTGACAGCCGC
TCTGGCCACTGGGTGGGTGAAGTGGCTGTTTTACTGTATCGGCCTGGTGTATGGAACCCAGACATTCTAC
AACGCTGGAATCATCTACGTGGAGTCTTACTATATCATGCCTGCCGGCGGCTGTAAGAAACTGGTGCTGG
CCATGACTGCCGTGTACTATTCTAGTTGGCTGATGTTTCCCGGCCTGTTCATCTTTGGGCCTGAAGGCAT
GCACACCCTGAGCGTGGCTGGGTCCACTATTGGCCATACCATCGCCGACCTGCTGTCCAAGAATATTTGG
GGACTGCTGGGGCACTTCCTGCGGATCAAAATTCACGAGCATATCATTATGTACGGCGATATCAGGAGAC
CAGTGAGCTCCCAGTTTCTGGGACGCAAGGTGGACGTGCTGGCCTTCGTGACAGAGGAAGATAAAGTGGC
GGCCGCCAAGAGCAGGATCACCAGCGAGGGCGAGTACATCCCCCTGGACCAGATCGACATCAACGTGGTG
AGCAAGGGCGAGGAGCTGTTCACCGGGGTGGTGCCCATCCTGGTCGAGCTGGACGGCGACGTAAACGGCC
ACAGGTTCAGCGTGTCCGGCGAGGGCGAGGGCGATGCCACCTACGGCAAGCTGACCCTGAAGTTCATCTG
CACCACCGGCAAGCTGCCCGTGCCCTGGCCCACCCTCGTGACCACCCTGACCTGGGGCGTGCAGTGCTTC
AGCCGCTACCCCGACCACATGAAGCAGCACGACTTCTTCAAGTCCGCCATGCCCGAAGGCTACGTCCAGG
AGCGTACCATCTTCTTCAAGGACGACGGCAACTACAAGACCCGCGCCGAGGTGAAGTTCGAGGGCGACAC
CCTGGTGAACCGCATCGAGCTGAAGGGCATCGACTTCAAGGAGGACGGCAACATCCTGGGGCACAAGCTG
GAGTACAACTACATCAGCCACAACGTCTATATCACCGCCGACAAGCAGAAGAACGGCATCAAGGCCCACT
TCAAGATCCGCCACAACATCGAGGACGGCAGCGTGCAGCTCGCCGACCACTACCAGCAGAACACCCCCAT
CGGCGACGGCCCCGTGCTGCTGCCCGACAACCACTACCTGAGCACCCAGTCCGCCCTGAGCAAAGACCCC
AACGAGAAGCGCGATCACATGGTCCTGCTGGAGTTCGTGACCGCCGCCGGGATCACTCTCGGCATGGACG
AGCTGTACAAGTAATTAGCTAGCTAAACAACTTCGTATATACCTTTCTATACGAAGTTGTCGAATTCGAT
ATCAAGCTTATCGATAATCAACCTCTGGATTACAAAATTTGTGAAAGATTGACTGGTATTCTTAACTATG
TTGCTCCTTTTACGCTATGTGGATACGCTGCTTTAATGCCTTTGTATCATGCTATTGCTTCCCGTATGGC
TTTCATTTTCTCCTCCTTGTATAAATCCTGGTTGCTGTCTCTTTATGAGGAGTTGTGGCCCGTTGTCAGG
CAACGTGGCGTGGTGTGCACTGTGTTTGCTGACGCAACCCCCACTGGTTGGGGCATTGCCACCACCTGTC
AGCTCCTTTCCGGGACTTTCGCTTTCCCCCTCCCTATTGCCACGGCGGAACTCATCGCCGCCTGCCTTGC
CCGCTGCTGGACAGGGGCTCGGCTGTTGGGCACTGACAATTCCGTGGTGTTGTCGGGGAAATCATCGTCC
TTTCCTTGGCTGCTCGCCTGTGTTGCCACCTGGATTCTGCGCGGGACGTCCTTCTGCTACGTCCCTTCGG
CCCTCAATCCAGCGGACCTTCCTTCCCGCGGCCTGCTGCCGGCTCTGCGGCCTCTTCCGCGTCTTCGCCT
TCGCCCTCAGACGAGTCGGATCTCCCTTTGGGCCGCCTCCCCGCATCGATACCGTCGACCTCGAGACCTA
GAAAAACATGGAGCAATCACAAGTAGCAATACAGCAGCTACCAATGCTGATTGTGCCTGGCTAGAAGCAC
AAGAGGAGGAGGAGGTGGGTTTTCCAGTCACACCTCAGGTACCTTTAAGACCAATGACTTACAAGGCAGC
TGTAGATCTTAGCCACTTTTTAAAAGAAAAGGGGGGACTGGAAGGGCTAATTCACTCCCAACGAAGACAA
GATATCCTTGATCTGTGGATCTACCACACACAAGGCTACTTCCCTGATTGGCAGAACTACACACCAGGGC
CAGGGATCAGATATCCACTGACCTTTGGATGGTGCTACAAGCTAGTACCAGTTGAGCAAGAGAAGGTAGA
AGAAGCCAATGAAGGAGAGAACACCCGCTTGTTACACCCTGTGAGCCTGCATGGGATGGATGACCCGGAG
AGAGAAGTATTAGAGTGGAGGTTTGACAGCCGCCTAGCATTTCATCACATGGCCCGAGAGCTGCATCCGG
ACTGTACTGGGTCTCTCTGGTTAGACCAGATCTGAGCCTGGGAGCTCTCTGGCTAACTAGGGAACCCACT
GCTTAAGCCTCAATAAAGCTTGCCTTGAGTGCTTCAAGTAGTGTGTGCCCGTCTGTTGTGTGACTCTGGT
AACTAGAGATCCCTCAGACCCTTTTAGTCAGTGTGGAAAATCTCTAGCAGGGCCCGTTTAAACCCGCTGA
TCAGCCTCGACTGTGCCTTCTAGTTGCCAGCCATCTGTTGTTTGCCCCTCCCCCGTGCCTTCCTTGACCC
TGGAAGGTGCCACTCCCACTGTCCTTTCCTAATAAAATGAGGAAATTGCATCGCATTGTCTGAGTAGGTG
TCATTCTATTCTGGGGGGTGGGGTGGGGCAGGACAGCAAGGGGGAGGATTGGGAAGACAATAGCAGGCAT
GCTGGGGATGCGGTGGGCTCTATGGCTTCTGAGGCGGAAAGAACCAGCTGGGGCTCTAGGGGGTATCCCC
[124 nt withheld, positions 6301-6424]
C
[91 nt withheld, positions 6426-6516]
A
[49 nt withheld, positions 6518-6566]
CCTTTGACGTTGGAGTCCACGTTCTTT
[37 nt withheld, positions 6594-6630]
ACCCTATCTCGGTCTATTCTTTTGATTTATAAGGGATTTTGCCGATTTCGGCCTATTGGTTAAAAAATGA
GCTGATTTAACAAAAATTTAACGCGAATTAATTCTGTGGAATGTGTGTCAGTTAGGGTGTGGAAAGTCCC
CAGGCTCCCCAGCAGGCAGAAGTATGCAAAGCATGCATCTCAATTAGTCAGCAACCAGGTGTGGAAAGTC
CCCAGGCTCCCCAGCAGGCAGAAGTATGCAAAGCATGCATCTCAATTAGTCAGCAACCATAGTCCCGCCC
CTAACTCCGCCCATCCCGCCCCTAACTCCGCCCAGTTCCGCCCATTCTCCGCCCCATGGCTGACTAATTT
TTTTTATTTATGCAGAGGCCGAGGCCGCCTCTGCCTCTGAGCTATTCCAGAAGTAGTGAGGAGGCTTTTT
TGGAGGCCTAGGCTTTTGCAAAAAGCTCCCGGGAGCTTGTATATCCATTTTCGGATCTGATCAGCACGTG
TTGACAATTAATCATCGGCATAGTATATCGGCATAGTATAATACGACAAGGTGAGGAACTAAACCATGGC
CAAGTTGACCAGTGCCGTTCCGGTGCTCACCGCGCGCGACGTCGCCGGAGCGGTCGAGTTCTGGACCGAC
CGGCTCGGGTTCTCCCGGGACTTCGTGGAGGACGACTTCGCCGGTGTGGTCCGGGACGACGTGACCCTGT
TCATCAGCGCGGTCCAGGACCAGGTGGTGCCGGACAACACCCTGGCCTGGGTGTGGGTGCGCGGCCTGGA
CGAGCTGTACGCCGAGTGGTCGGAGGTCGTGTCCACGAACTTCCGGGACGCCTCCGGGCCGGCCATGACC
GAGATCGGCGAGCAGCCGTGGGGGCGGGAGTTCGCCCTGCGCGACCCGGCCGGCAACTGCGTGCACTTCG
TGGCCGAGGAGCAGGACTGACACGTGCTACGAGATTTCGATTCCACCGCCGCCTTCTATGAAAGGTTGGG
CTTCGGAATCGTTTTCCGGGACGCCGGCTGGATGATCCTCCAGCGCGGGGATCTCATGCTGGAGTTCTTC
GCCCACCCCAACTTGTTTATTGCAGCTTATAATGGTTACAAATAAAGCAATAGCATCACAAATTTCACAA
ATAAAGCATTTTTTTCACTGCATTCTAGTTGTGGTTTGTCCAAACTCATCAATGTATCTTATCATGTCTG
TATACCGTCGACCTCTAGCTAGAGCTTGGCGTAATCATGGTCATAGCTGTTTCCTGTGTGAAATTGTTAT
CCGCTCACAATTCCACACAACATACGAGCCGGAAGCATAAAGTGTAAAGCCTGGGGTGCCTAATGAGTGA
GCTAACTCACATTAATTGCGTTGCGCTCACTGCCCGCTTTCCAGTCGGGAAACCTGTCGTGCCAGCTGCA
TTAATGAATCGGCCAACGCGCGGGGAGAGGCGGTTTGCGTATTGGGCGCTCTTCCGCTTCCTCGCTCACT
GACTCGCTGCGCTCGGTCGTTCGGCTGCGGCGAGCGGTATCAGCTCACTCAAAGGCGGTAATACGGTTAT
CCACAGAATCAGGGGATAACGCAGGAAAGAACATGTGAGCAAAAGGCCAGCAAAAGGCCAGGAACCGTAA
AAAGGCCGCGTTGCTGGCGTTTTTCCATAGGCTCCGCCCCCCTGACGAGCATCACAAAAATCGACGCTCA
AGTCAGAGGTGGCGAAACCCGACAGGACTATAAAGATACCAGGCGTTTCCCCCTGGAAGCTCCCTCGTGC
GCTCTCCTGTTCCGACCCTGCCGCTTACCGGATACCTGTCCGCCTTTCTCCCTTCGGGAAGCGTGGCGCT
TTCTCATAGCTCACGCTGTAGGTATCTCAGTTCGGTGTAGGTCGTTCGCTCCAAGCTGGGCTGTGTGCAC
GAACCCCCCGTTCAGCCCGACCGCTGCGCCTTATCCGGTAACTATCGTCTTGAGTCCAACCCGGTAAGAC
ACGACTTATCGCCACTGGCAGCAGCCACTGGTAACAGGATTAGCAGAGCGAGGTATGTAGGCGGTGCTAC
AGAGTTCTTGAAGTGGTGGCCTAACTACGGCTACACTAGAAGAACAGTATTTGGTATCTGCGCTCTGCTG
AAGCCAGTTACCTTCGGAAAAAGAGTTGGTAGCTCTTGATCCGGCAAACAAACCACCGCTGGTAGCGGTG
GTTTTTTTGTTTGCAAGCAGCAGATTACGCGCAGAAAAAAAGGATCTCAAGAAGATCCTTTGATCTTTTC
TACGGGGTCTGACGCTCAGTGGAACGAAAACTCACGTTAAGGGATTTTGGTCATGAGATTATCAAAAAGG
ATCTTCACCTAGATCCTTTTAAATTAAAAATGAAGTTTTAAATCAATCTAAAGTATATATGAGTAAACTT
GGTCTGACAGTTACCAATGCTTAATCAGTGAGGCACCTATCTCAGCGATCTGTCTATTTCGTTCATCCAT
AGTTGCCTGACTCCCCGTCGTGTAGATAACTACGATACGGGAGGGCTTACCATCTGGCCCCAGTGCTGCA
ATGATACCGCGAGACCCACGCTCACCGGCTCCAGATTTATCAGCAATAAACCAGCCAGCCGGAAGGGCCG
AGCGCAGAAGTGGTCCTGCAACTTTATCCGCCTCCATCCAGTCTATTAATTGTTGCCGGGAAGCTAGAGT
AAGTAGTTCGCCAGTTAATAGTTTGCGCAACGTTGTTGCCATTGCTACAGGCATCGTGGTGTCACGCTCG
TCGTTTGGTATGGCTTCATTCAGCTCCGGTTCCCAACGATCAAGGCGAGTTACATGATCCCCCATGTTGT
GCAAAAAAGCGGTTAGCTCCTTCGGTCCTCCGATCGTTGTCAGAAGTAAGTTGGCCGCAGTGTTATCACT
CATGGTTATGGCAGCACTGCATAATTCTCTTACTGTCATGCCATCCGTAAGATGCTTTTCTGTGACTGGT
GAGTACTCAACCAAGTCATTCTGAGAATAGTGTATGCGGCGACCGAGTTGCTCTTGCCCGGCGTCAATAC
GGGATAATACCGCGCCACATAGCAGAACTTTAAAAGTGCTCATCATTGGAAAACGTTCTTCGGGGCGAAA
ACTCTCAAGGATCTTACCGCTGTTGAGATCCAGTTCGATGTAACCCACTCGTGCACCCAACTGATCTTCA
GCATCTTTTACTTTCACCAGCGTTTCTGGGTGAGCAAAAACAGGAAGGCAAAATGCCGCAAAAAAGGGAA
TAAGGGCGACACGGAAATGTTGAATACTCATACTCTTCCTTTTTCAATATTATTGAAGCATTTATCAGGG
TTATTGTCTCATGAGCGGATACATATTTGAATGTATTTAGAAAAATAAACAAATAGGGGTTCCGCGCACA
TTTCCCCGAAAAGTGCCACCTGACGTCGACGGATCGGGAGATCTCCCGATCCCCTATGGTGCACTCTCAG
TACAATCTGCTCTGATGCCGCATAGTTAAGCCAGTATCTGCTCCCTGCTTGTGTGTTGGAGGTCGCTGAG
TAGTGCGCGAGCAAAATTTAAGCTACAACAAGGCAAGGCTTGACCGACAATTGCATGAAGAATCTGCTTA
GGGTTAGGCGTTTTGCGCTGCTTCGCGATGTACGGGCCAGATATACGCGTT
